Addgene plasmid #207889: pAM750
Purpose: Level 0 for A3 module (5' TCCC-3' AACA)
Depositing lab: Alexis Maizel. Depositing organization: Universitaet Heidelberg. Publication: GreenGate 2.0: Backwards compatible addons for assembly of complex transcriptional units and their stacking with GreenGate. Piepers M, Erbstein K, Reyes-Hernandez J, Song C, Tessi T, Petrasiunaite V, Faerber N, Distel K, Maizel A. PLoS One. 2023 Sep 8;18(9):e0290097. doi: 10.1371/journal.pone.0290097. eCollection 2023. PubMed 37682951.
Backbone
  Vector backbone: pUC19
  Vector type: Synthetic Biology
Growth in bacteria
  Bacterial resistance: Ampicillin, 100 μg/mL
  Growth temperature: 37°C
  Growth strain: DH5alpha
  Copy number: High Copy
Gene/Insert
  Gene/Insert name: dummy 20nt sequence
  Species: Synthetic
  Cloning method: Restriction Enzyme; 5′ cloning site Unknown (unknown if destroyed)
Terms and licenses: Academic/Nonprofit Terms; Industry Terms: Not Available to Industry
How to cite: pAM750 was a gift from Alexis Maizel (Addgene plasmid # 207889 ; http://n2t.net/addgene:207889 ; RRID:Addgene_207889)
