[The description below was written by a language model from this plasmid's Addgene catalogue record and pLannotate feature annotations shown in this document.]
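Description:
pAM750 is a small (about 2.7 kb) Level 0 entry plasmid from the GreenGate 2.0 toolkit, a backwards-compatible extension of the GreenGate Golden Gate-style cloning system that is used to assemble complex transcriptional units and stack them. It is built on a pUC19 backbone and is classed as a synthetic biology vector. It is maintained in E. coli at high copy through the ColE1/pUC-type origin, and selection is with ampicillin via the bla β-lactamase gene under its own promoter.

The payload is a synthetic 20-nucleotide "dummy" sequence that occupies the A3 module position, which is defined by the 5' TCCC and 3' AACA overhangs. In modular systems of this kind, each Level 0 part is released with position-specific four-base overhangs so that parts ligate in a fixed order. A dummy module acts as a neutral placeholder, allowing an assembly to close correctly when no functional element is wanted at that slot. The record does not name the restriction enzyme or the cloning sites used. The dummy insert is not annotated in the feature table, but it presumably lies in the short interval between the outward-flanking SP6 and T7 phage promoters, which bracket the cloning region and can provide convenient priming sites for checking it.

The remaining annotations are backbone remnants: a lacI fragment, the CAP binding site, the lac promoter and operator, a lacZα fragment, and partial bom and rop sequences. None of these is expected to contribute to the module's function. The plasmid's role is that of a filler part for GreenGate 2.0 assemblies rather than an expression construct in its own right.
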