Features (pLannotate 1.2.2; 12 found; start..end, strand, type, name):
     96..200     +  promoter       AmpR promoter: bla
    201..1061    +  CDS            AmpR: β-lactamase; bla; confers resistance to ampicillin, carbenicillin, and related antibiotics
   1232..1820    +  rep_origin     ori: high-copy-number ColE1/pMB1/pBR322/pUC origin of replication
   2003..2095    +  CDS            lacI (fragment): lac repressor; lacI; The lac repressor binds to the lac operator to inhibit transcription in E. coli. This inhibition can be relieved by adding lactose or isopropyl-β-D-thiogalactopyranoside (IPTG).
   2108..2129    +  protein_bind   CAP binding site: CAP binding activates transcription in the presence of cAMP. E. coli catabolite activator protein
   2144..2174    +  promoter       lac promoter: promoter for the E. coli lac operon
   2182..2198    +  protein_bind   lac operator: The lac repressor binds to the lac operator to inhibit transcription in E. coli. This inhibition can be relieved by adding lactose or isopropyl-β-D-thiogalactopyranoside (IPTG). lac repressor encoded by lacI
   2212..2230    +  promoter       SP6 promoter: promoter for bacteriophage SP6 RNA polymerase
   2293..2311    -  promoter       T7 promoter: promoter for bacteriophage T7 RNA polymerase
   2313..2465    +  CDS            lacZα (fragment): LacZα fragment of β-galactosidase; lacZ fragment
   2471..2570    -  misc_feature   bom (fragment): basis of mobility region from pBR322
   2672..1       -  CDS            rop (fragment) (across the origin): Rop protein, which maintains plasmids at low copy number; rop
>Addgene plasmid #207889 | pAM750 | addgene full sequence | sequence record 413941 | Addgene NGS Result
GACGAAAGGGCCTCGTGATACGCCTATTTTTATAGGTTAATGTCATGATAATAATGGTTTCTTAGACGTC
AGGTGGCACTTTTCGGGGAAATGTGCGCGGAACCCCTATTTGTTTATTTTTCTAAATACATTCAAATATG
TATCCGCTCATGAGACAATAACCCTGATAAATGCTTCAATAATATTGAAAAAGGAAGAGTATGAGTATTC
AACATTTCCGTGTCGCCCTTATTCCCTTTTTTGCGGCATTTTGCCTTCCTGTTTTTGCTCACCCAGAAAC
GCTGGTGAAAGTAAAAGATGCTGAAGATCAGTTGGGTGCACGAGTGGGTTACATCGAACTGGATCTCAAC
AGCGGTAAGATCCTTGAGAGTTTTCGCCCCGAAGAACGTTTTCCAATGATGAGCACTTTTAAAGTTCTGC
TATGTGGCGCGGTATTATCCCGTATTGACGCCGGGCAAGAGCAACTCGGTCGCCGCATACACTATTCTCA
GAATGACTTGGTTGAGTACTCACCAGTCACAGAAAAGCATCTTACGGATGGCATGACAGTAAGAGAATTA
TGCAGTGCTGCCATAACCATGAGTGATAACACTGCGGCCAACTTACTTCTGACAACGATCGGAGGACCGA
AGGAGCTAACCGCTTTTTTGCACAACATGGGGGATCATGTAACTCGCCTTGATCGTTGGGAACCGGAGCT
GAATGAAGCCATACCAAACGACGAGCGTGACACCACGATGCCTGTAGCAATGGCAACAACGTTGCGCAAA
CTATTAACTGGCGAACTACTTACTCTAGCTTCCCGGCAACAATTAATAGACTGGATGGAGGCGGATAAAG
TTGCAGGACCACTTCTGCGCTCGGCCCTTCCGGCTGGCTGGTTTATTGCTGATAAATCTGGAGCCGGTGA
GCGTGGCTCTCGAGGTATCATTGCAGCACTGGGGCCAGATGGTAAGCCCTCCCGTATCGTAGTTATCTAC
ACGACGGGGAGTCAGGCAACTATGGATGAACGAAATAGACAGATCGCTGAGATAGGTGCCTCACTGATTA
AGCATTGGTAACTGTCAGACCAAGTTTACTCATATATACTTTAGATTGATTTAAAACTTCATTTTTAATT
TAAAAGGATCTAGGTGAAGATCCTTTTTGATAATCTCATGACCAAAATCCCTTAACGTGAGTTTTCGTTC
CACTGAGCGTCAGACCCCGTAGAAAAGATCAAAGGATCTTCTTGAGATCCTTTTTTTCTGCGCGTAATCT
GCTGCTTGCAAACAAAAAAACCACCGCTACCAGCGGTGGTTTGTTTGCCGGATCAAGAGCTACCAACTCT
TTTTCCGAAGGTAACTGGCTTCAGCAGAGCGCAGATACCAAATACTGTTCTTCTAGTGTAGCCGTAGTTA
GGCCACCACTTCAAGAACTCTGTAGCACCGCCTACATACCTCGCTCTGCTAATCCTGTTACCAGTGGCTG
CTGCCAGTGGCGATAAGTCGTGTCTTACCGGGTTGGACTCAAGACGATAGTTACCGGATAAGGCGCAGCG
GTCGGGCTGAACGGGGGGTTCGTGCACACAGCCCAGCTTGGAGCGAACGACCTACACCGAACTGAGATAC
CTACAGCGTGAGCTATGAGAAAGCGCCACGCTTCCCGAAGGGAGAAAGGCGGACAGGTATCCGGTAAGCG
GCAGGGTCGGAACAGGAGAGCGCACGAGGGAGCTTCCAGGGGGAAACGCCTGGTATCTTTATAGTCCTGT
CGGGTTTCGCCACCTCTGACTTGAGCGTCGATTTTTGTGATGCTCGTCAGGGGGGCGGAGCCTATGGAAA
AACGCCAGCAACGCGGCCTTTTTACGGTTCCTGGCCTTTTGCTGGCCTTTTGCTCACATGTTCTTTCCTG
CGTTATCCCCTGATTCTGTGGATAACCGTATTACCGCCTTTGAGTGAGCTGATACCGCTCGCCGCAGCCG
AACGACCGAGCGCAGCGAGTCAGTGAGCGAGGAAGCGGAAGAGCGCCCAATACGCAAACCGCCTCTCCCC
GCGCGTTGGCCGATTCATTAATGCAGCTGGCACGACAGGTTTCCCGACTGGAAAGCGGGCAGTGAGCGCA
ACGCAATTAATGTGAGTTAGCTCACTCATTAGGCACCCCAGGCTTTACACTTTATGCTTCCGGCTCGTAT
GTTGTGTGGAATTGTGAGCGGATAACAATTTCACACGAGCTATTTAGGTGACACTATAGAAGTGAAGCTT
GGTCTCATCCCATCAGCCGTCTCCACCAACAAACATGAGACCGAATTCTCGCCCTATAGTGAGTCGTATT
ACCTGGCCGTCGTTTTACAACGTCGTGACTGGGAAAACCCTGGCGTTACCCAACTTAATCGCCTTGCAGC
ACATCCCCCTTTCGCCAGCTGGCGTAATAGCGAAGAGGCCCGCACCGATCGCCCTTCCCAACAGTTGCGC
AGCCTGAATGGCGAATGGCGCCTGATGCGGTATTTTCTCCTTACGCATCTGTGCGGTATTTCACACCGCA
TATGGTGCACTCTCAGTACAATCTGCTCTGATGCCGCATAGTTAAGCCAGCCCCGACACCCGCCAACACC
CGCTGACGCGCCCTGACGGGCTTGTCTGCTCCCGGCATCCGCTTACAGACAAGCTGTGACCGTCTCCGGG
AGCTGCATGTGTCAGAGGTTTTCACCGTCATCACCGAAACGCGCGA
